Addgene plasmid #148180: pnEA-NpM-DmThor_50-83-GB1_Z
Purpose: Bacterial Expression of DmThor_50-83
Depositing lab: Elisa Izaurralde. Depositing organization: Max Planck Institute for Developmental Biology. Publication: 4E-BPs require non-canonical 4E-binding motifs and a lateral surface of eIF4E to repress translation. Igreja C, Peter D, Weiler C, Izaurralde E. Nat Commun. 2014 Sep 2;5:4790. doi: 10.1038/ncomms5790. PubMed 25179781.
Backbone
  Vector backbone: Unknown
  Vector type: Bacterial Expression
Growth in bacteria
  Bacterial resistance: Ampicillin, 100 μg/mL
  Growth temperature: 37°C
  Growth strain: DH5alpha
  Copy number: Low Copy
Gene/Insert
  Gene/Insert name: DmThor_50-83
  Species: D. melanogaster (fly)
  Entrez Gene: Thor (a.k.a. Dmel_CG8846, 153432_at, 43-BP, 4E-BP, 4E-BP1, 4EBP, 4e-BP, 4e-bp, 4eBP, 4ebp, BcDNA.HL08053, BcDNA:HL08053, CG8846, CT8705, Dm 4E-BP, Dmel\CG8846, Phas1, Thor/EIF4EBP, anon-WO0172774.158, d4E-BP, d4E-BP1, d4EBP, d4e-bp, d4eBP, dthor, eIF4E-BP, l(2)06270, l(2)k07736, l(2)k13517, pp20, thor)
  Cloning method: Unknown
Terms and licenses: Academic/Nonprofit Terms; Industry Terms: Not Available to Industry
Depositor comments: sequence extracted from NCBI:NM_057947.4 Plasmids from this collection were made available to the research community and donated after the lab closed. Please note that the sequence provided by the depositing laboratory may be theoretical/predicted or based on Sanger sequencing results. There may be discrepancies between sequencing results obtained by Addgene and the depositor sequence. If an Addgene verified sequence is not available, please contact before placing your order to request that our lab fully sequence the plasmid.
How to cite: pnEA-NpM-DmThor_50-83-GB1_Z was a gift from Elisa Izaurralde (Addgene plasmid # 148180 ; http://n2t.net/addgene:148180 ; RRID:Addgene_148180)
