[The description below was written by a language model from this plasmid's Addgene catalogue record and pLannotate feature annotations shown in this document.]
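Description:
pnEA-NpM-DmThor_50-83-GB1_Z is a bacterial expression plasmid for producing a short fragment (residues 50–83) of Drosophila melanogaster Thor, the fly 4E-BP translational repressor. The catalogue lists the backbone as unknown, but the annotated 7,025 nt sequence has the layout of a pET-type, pBR322-derived vector. It carries a ColE1/pMB1-family origin together with the bom site and the rop gene, which is consistent with the recorded low copy number. Selection is by ampicillin through the bla gene. Several tetracycline-resistance fragments and the tet promoter are present as interrupted remnants of the parental backbone, not as a functional marker.

The expression cassette is driven by a T7 promoter with an adjacent lac operator and the T7 gene 10 ribosome binding site, and it ends at a T7 terminator. A plasmid-borne lacI gene supplies the repressor, so expression should be IPTG-inducible in a host that provides T7 RNA polymerase. The open reading frame begins with a cytosolic maltose-binding protein lacking its signal sequence. A gap of about 160 nt follows that the annotation does not label, and its position matches where the Thor 50–83 insert would lie. Downstream is the GB1 domain of streptococcal protein G, followed by a short match annotated as a SET1 solubility-tag fragment. The peptide is therefore apparently flanked by an N-terminal MBP and a C-terminal GB1, both of which commonly improve the solubility and stability of small or disordered peptides. Any protease cleavage site between these parts is not annotated. The associated publication concerns 4E-BP binding motifs and their interaction with eIF4E, which suggests use in producing recombinant peptide for binding or structural studies.
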