Features (pLannotate 1.2.2; 20 found; start..end, strand, type, name):
    104..208     +  promoter       AmpR promoter: bla
    209..1069    +  CDS            AmpR: β-lactamase; bla; confers resistance to ampicillin, carbenicillin, and related antibiotics
   1240..1828    +  rep_origin     ori: high-copy-number ColE1/pMB1/pBR322/pUC origin of replication
   2014..2153    -  misc_feature   bom: basis of mobility region from pBR322
   2255..2446    -  CDS            rop: Rop protein, which maintains plasmids at low copy number; rop
   2463..2843    +  CDS            YPB1_ECOLX: Protein predicted: Swiss-Prot protein existence level 4. From Escherichia coli.
   3085..3709    -  CDS            TcR (fragment): tetracycline efflux protein; tet; confers resistance to tetracycline
   3724..3745    -  protein_bind   CAP binding site: CAP binding activates transcription in the presence of cAMP. E. coli catabolite activator protein
   3758..4839    -  CDS            lacI: lac repressor; lacI; The lac repressor binds to the lac operator to inhibit transcription in E. coli. This inhibition can be relieved by adding lactose or isopropyl-β-D-thiogalactopyranoside (IPTG).
   4840..4917    -  promoter       lacI promoter: lacI
   4925..5204    -  CDS            TcR (fragment): tetracycline efflux protein; tet; confers resistance to tetracycline
   5226..5244    +  promoter       T7 promoter: promoter for bacteriophage T7 RNA polymerase
   5245..5269    +  protein_bind   lac operator: The lac repressor binds to the lac operator to inhibit transcription in E. coli. This inhibition can be relieved by adding lactose or isopropyl-β-D-thiogalactopyranoside (IPTG). lac repressor encoded by lacI
   5284..5306    +  RBS            RBS: efficient ribosome binding site from bacteriophage T7 gene 10 (Olins and Rangwala, 1989)
   5317..6413    +  CDS            MBP (fragment): maltose binding protein from E. coli; malE (mutated); This version of the gene does not encode a signal sequence, so MBP will remain in the cytosol.
   6573..6730    +  CDS            GB1 (fragment): B1 domain of Streptococcal protein G effective as a solubilizing fusion partner (Cheng and Patel, 2004)
   6735..6758    +  CDS            SET1 (fragment): solubility-enhancement tag derived from T7 phage gene 10B
   6766..6813    +  terminator     T7 terminator: transcription terminator for bacteriophage T7 RNA polymerase
   6836..6940    -  CDS            TcR (fragment): tetracycline efflux protein; tet; confers resistance to tetracycline
   6988..7016    -  promoter       tet promoter: E. coli promoter for tetracycline efflux protein gene
>Addgene plasmid #148180 | pnEA-NpM-DmThor_50-83-GB1_Z | addgene full sequence | sequence record 357919 | Addgene NGS Result
TTCTTGAAGACGAAAGGGCCTCGTGATACGCCTATTTTTATAGGTTAATGTCATGATAATAATGGTTTCT
TAGACGTCAGGTGGCACTTTTCGGGGAAATGTGCGCGGAACCCCTATTTGTTTATTTTTCTAAATACATT
CAAATATGTATCCGCTCATGAGACAATAACCCTGATAAATGCTTCAATAATATTGAAAAAGGAAGAGTAT
GAGTATTCAACATTTCCGTGTCGCCCTTATTCCCTTTTTTGCGGCATTTTGCCTTCCTGTTTTTGCTCAC
CCAGAAACGCTGGTGAAAGTAAAAGATGCTGAAGATCAGTTGGGTGCACGAGTGGGTTACATCGAACTGG
ATCTCAACAGCGGTAAGATCCTTGAGAGTTTTCGCCCCGAAGAACGTTTTCCAATGATGAGCACTTTTAA
AGTTCTGCTATGTGGCGCGGTATTATCCCGTGTTGACGCCGGGCAAGAGCAACTCGGTCGCCGCATACAC
TATTCTCAGAATGACTTGGTTGAGTACTCACCAGTCACAGAAAAGCATCTTACGGATGGCATGACAGTAA
GAGAATTATGCAGTGCTGCCATAACCATGAGTGATAACACTGCGGCCAACTTACTTCTGACAACGATCGG
AGGACCGAAGGAGCTAACCGCTTTTTTGCACAACATGGGGGATCATGTAACTCGCCTTGATCGTTGGGAA
CCGGAGCTGAATGAAGCCATACCAAACGACGAGCGTGACACCACGATGCCTGCAGCAATGGCAACAACGT
TGCGCAAACTATTAACTGGCGAACTACTTACTCTAGCTTCCCGGCAACAATTAATAGACTGGATGGAGGC
GGATAAAGTTGCAGGACCACTTCTGCGCTCGGCCCTTCCGGCTGGCTGGTTTATTGCTGATAAATCTGGA
GCCGGTGAGCGTGGGTCTCGCGGTATCATTGCAGCACTGGGGCCAGATGGTAAGCCCTCCCGTATCGTAG
TTATCTACACGACGGGGAGTCAGGCAACTATGGATGAACGAAATAGACAGATCGCTGAGATAGGTGCCTC
ACTGATTAAGCATTGGTAACTGTCAGACCAAGTTTACTCATATATACTTTAGATTGATTTAAAACTTCAT
TTTTAATTTAAAAGGATCTAGGTGAAGATCCTTTTTGATAATCTCATGACCAAAATCCCTTAACGTGAGT
TTTCGTTCCACTGAGCGTCAGACCCCGTAGAAAAGATCAAAGGATCTTCTTGAGATCCTTTTTTTCTGCG
CGTAATCTGCTGCTTGCAAACAAAAAAACCACCGCTACCAGCGGTGGTTTGTTTGCCGGATCAAGAGCTA
CCAACTCTTTTTCCGAAGGTAACTGGCTTCAGCAGAGCGCAGATACCAAATACTGTCCTTCTAGTGTAGC
CGTAGTTAGGCCACCACTTCAAGAACTCTGTAGCACCGCCTACATACCTCGCTCTGCTAATCCTGTTACC
AGTGGCTGCTGCCAGTGGCGATAAGTCGTGTCTTACCGGGTTGGACTCAAGACGATAGTTACCGGATAAG
GCGCAGCGGTCGGGCTGAACGGGGGGTTCGTGCACACAGCCCAGCTTGGAGCGAACGACCTACACCGAAC
TGAGATACCTACAGCGTGAGCTATGAGAAAGCGCCACGCTTCCCGAAGGGAGAAAGGCGGACAGGTATCC
GGTAAGCGGCAGGGTCGGAACAGGAGAGCGCACGAGGGAGCTTCCAGGGGGAAACGCCTGGTATCTTTAT
AGTCCTGTCGGGTTTCGCCACCTCTGACTTGAGCGTCGATTTTTGTGATGCTCGTCAGGGGGGCGGAGCC
TATGGAAAAACGCCAGCAACGCGGCCTTTTTACGGTTCCTGGCCTTTTGCTGGCCTTTTGCTCACATGTT
CTTTCCTGCGTTATCCCCTGATTCTGTGGATAACCGTATTACCGCCTTTGAGTGAGCTGATACCGCTCGC
CGCAGCCGAACGACCGAGCGCAGCGAGTCAGTGAGCGAGGAAGCGGAAGAGCGCCTGATGCGGTATTTTC
TCCTTACGCATCTGTGCGGTATTTCACACCGCAATGGTGCACTCTCAGTACAATCTGCTCTGATGCCGCA
TAGTTAAGCCAGTATACACTCCGCTATCGCTACGTGACTGGGTCATGGCTGCGCCCCGACACCCGCCAAC
ACCCGCTGACGCGCCCTGACGGGCTTGTCTGCTCCCGGCATCCGCTTACAGACAAGCTGTGACCGTCTCC
GGGAGCTGCATGTGTCAGAGGTTTTCACCGTCATCACCGAAACGCGCGAGGCAGCTGCGGTAAAGCTCAT
CAGCGTGGTCGTGAAGCGATTCACAGATGTCTGCCTGTTCATCCGCGTCCAGCTCGTTGAGTTTCTCCAG
AAGCGTTAATGTCTGGCTTCTGATAAAGCGGGCCATGTTAAGGGCGGTTTTTTCCTGTTTGGTCACTGAT
GCCTCCGTGTAAGGGGGATTTCTGTTCATGGGGGTAATGATACCGATGAAACGAGAGAGGATGCTCACGA
TACGGGTTACTGATGATGAACATGCCCGGTTACTGGAACGTTGTGAGGGTAAACAACTGGCGGTATGGAT
GCGGCGGGACCAGAGAAAAATCACTCAGGGTCAATGCCAGCGCTTCGTTAATACAGATGTAGGTGTTCCA
CAGGGTAGCCAGCAGCATCCTGCGATGCAGATCCGGAACATAATGGTGCAGGGCGCTGACTTCCGCGTTT
CCAGACTTTACGAAACACGGAAACCGAAGACCATTCATGTTGTTGCTCAGGTCGCAGACGTTTTGCAGCA
GCAGTCGCTTCACGTTCGCTCGCGTATCGGTGATTCATTCTGCTAACCAGTAAGGCAACCCCGCCAGCCT
AGCCGGGTCCTCAACGACAGGAGCACGATCATGCGCACCCGTGGCCAGGACCCAACGCTGCCCGAGATGC
GCCGCGTGCGGCTGCTGGAGATGGCGGACGCGATGGATATGTTCTGCCAAGGGTTGGTTTGCGCATTCAC
AGTTCTCCGCAAGAATTGATTGGCTCCAATTCTTGGAGTGGTGAATCCGTTAGCGAGGTGCCGCCGGCTT
CCATTCAGGTCGAGGTGGCCCGGCTCCATGCACCGCGACGCAACGCGGGGAGGCAGACAAGGTATAGGGC
GGCGCCTACAATCCATGCCAACCCGTTCCATGTGCTCGCCGAGGCGGCATAAATCGCCGTGACGATCAGC
GGTCCAATGATCGAAGTTAGGCTGGTAAGAGCCGCGAGCGATCCTTGAAGCTGTCCCTGATGGTCGTCAT
CTACCTGCCTGGACAGCATGGCCTGCAACGCGGGCATCCCGATGCCGCCGGAAGCGAGAAGAATCATAAT
GGGGAAGGCCATCCAGCCTCGCGTCGCGAACGCCAGCAAGACGTAGCCCAGCGCGTCGGCCGCCATGCCG
GCGATAATGGCCTGCTTCTCGCCGAAACGTTTGGTGGCAGGACCAGTGACGAAGGCTTGAGCGAGGGCGT
GCAAGATTCCGAATACCGCAAGCGACAGGCCGATCATCGTCGCGCTCCAGCGAAAGCGGTCCTCGCCGAA
AATGACCCAGAGCGCTGCCGGCACCTGTCCTACGAGTTGCATGATAAAGAAGACAGTCATAAGTGCGGCG
ACGATAGTCATGCCCCGCGCCCACCGGAAGGAGCTGACTGGGTTGAAGGCTCTCAAGGGCATCGGTCGAG
ATCCCGGTGCCTAATGAGTGAGCTAACTTACATTAATTGCGTTGCGCTCACTGCCCGCTTTCCAGTCGGG
AAACTGTCGTGCCAGCTGCATTAATGAATCGGCCAACGCGCGGGGAGAGGCGGTTTGCGTATTGGGCGCC
AGGGTGGTTTTTCTTTTCACCAGTGAGACGGGCAACAGCTGATTGCCCTTCACCGCCTGGCCCTGAGAGA
GTTGCAGCAAGCGGTCCACGCTGGTTTGCCCCAGCAGGCGAAAATCCTGTTTGATGGTGGTTAACGGCGG
GATATAACATGAGCTGTCTTCGGTATCGTCGTATCCCACTACCGAGATATCCGCACCAACGCGCAGCCCG
GACTCGGTAATGGCGCGCATTGCGCCCAGCGCCATCTGATCGTTGGCAACCAGCATCGCAGTGGGAACGA
TGCCCTCATTCAGCATTTGCATGGTTTGTTGAAAACCGGACATGGCACTCCAGTCGCCTTCCCGTTCCGC
TATCGGCTGAATTTGATTGCGAGTGAGATATTTATGCCAGCCAGCCAGACGCAGACGCGCCGAGACAGAA
CTTAATGGGCCCGCTAACAGCGCGATTTGCTGGTGACCCAATGCGACCAGATGCTCCACGCCCAGTCGCG
TACCGTCTTCATGGGAGAAAATAATACTGTTGATGGGTGTCTGGTCAGAGACATCAAGAAATAACGCCGG
AACATTAGTGCAGGCAGCTTCCACAGCAATGGCATCCTGGTCATCCAGCGGATAGTTAATGATCAGCCCA
CTGACGCGTTGCGCGAGAAGATTGTGCACCGCCGCTTTACAGGCTTCGACGCCGCTTCGTTCTACCATCG
ACACCACCACGCTGGCACCCAGTTGATCGGCGCGAGATTTAATCGCCGCGACAATTTGCGACGGCGCGTG
CAGGGCCAGACTGGAGGTGGCAACGCCAATCAGCAACGACTGTTTGCCCGCCAGTTGTTGTGCCACGCGG
TTGGGAATGTAATTCAGCTCCGCCATCGCCGCTTCCACTTTTTCCCGCGTTTTCGCAGAAACGTGGCTGG
CCTGGTTCACCACGCGGGAAACGGTCTGATAAGAGACACCGGCATACTCTGCGACATCGTATAACGTTAC
TGGTTTCACATTCACCACCCTGAATTGACTCTCTTCCGGGCGCTATCATGCCATACCGCGAAAGGTTTTG
CGCCATTCGATGGTGTCCGGGATCTCGACGCTCTCCCTTATGCGACTCCTGCATTAGGAAGCAGCCCAGT
AGTAGGTTGAGGCCGTTGAGCACCGCCGCCGCAAGGAATGGTGCATGCAAGGAGATGGCGCCCAACAGTC
CCCCGGCCACGGGGCCTGCCACCATACCCACGCCGAAACAAGCGCTCATGAGCCCGAAGTGGCGAGCCCG
ATCTTCCCCATCGGTGATGTCGGCGATATAGGCGCCAGCAACCGCACCTGTGGCGCCGGTGATGCCGGCC
ACGATGCGTCCGGCGTAGAGGATCGAGATCTCGATCCCGCGAAATTAATACGACTCACTATAGGGGAATT
GTGAGCGGATAACAATTCCCCACTAGTAATAATTTTGTTTAACTTTAAGAAGGAGATATACCATGGAAAC
TGAAGAAGGTAAACTGGTAATCTGGATTAACGGCGATAAAGGCTATAACGGTCTCGCTGAAGTCGGTAAG
AAATTCGAGAAAGATACCGGAATTAAAGTCACCGTTGAGCATCCGGATAAACTGGAAGAGAAATTCCCAC
AGGTTGCGGCAACTGGCGATGGCCCTGACATTATCTTCTGGGCACACGACCGCTTTGGTGGCTACGCTCA
ATCTGGCCTGTTGGCTGAAATCACCCCGGACAAAGCGTTCCAGGACAAGCTGTATCCGTTTACCTGGGAT
GCCGTACGTTACAACGGCAAGCTGATTGCTTACCCGATCGCTGTTGAAGCGTTATCGCTGATTTATAACA
AAGACCTGCTGCCGAACCCGCCAAAAACCTGGGAAGAGATCCCGGCGCTGGATAAAGAACTGAAAGCGAA
AGGTAAGAGCGCCCTGATGTTCAACCTGCAAGAACCGTACTTCACCTGGCCGCTGATTGCTGCTGACGGG
GGTTATGCGTTCAAGTATGAAAACGGCAAGTACGACATTAAAGACGTGGGCGTGGATAACGCTGGCGCGA
AAGCGGGTCTGACCTTCCTGGTTGACCTGATTAAAAACAAACACATGAATGCAGACACCGATTACTCCAT
CGCAGAAGCTGCCTTTAATAAAGGCGAAACAGCGATGACCATCAACGGCCCGTGGGCATGGTCCAACATC
GACACCAGCAAAGTGAATTATGGTGTAACGGTACTGCCGACCTTCAAGGGTCAACCATCCAAACCGTTCG
TTGGCGTGCTGAGCGCAGGTATTAACGCCGCCAGTCCGAACAAAGAGCTGGCGAAAGAGTTCCTCGAAAA
CTATCTGCTGACTGATGAAGGTCTGGAAGCGGTTAATAAAGACAAACCGCTGGGTGCCGTAGCGCTGAAG
TCTTACGAGGAAGAGTTGGCGAAAGATCCACGTATTGCCGCCACGATGGAAAACGCCCAGAAAGGTGAAA
TCATGCCGAACATCCCGCAGATGTCCGCTTTCTGGTATGCCGTGCGTACTGCGGTGATCAACGCCGCCAG
CGGTCGTCAGACTGTCGATGAAGCCCTTAAAGACGCGCAGACTGGTACCGGCAGCGGCCTGGAAGTTCTG
TTCCAGGGGCCCCATATGACCAAACTTATCTACGAGCGGGCTTTCATGAAGAATCTCCGTGGCTCCCCAT
TGAGCCAAACTCCGCCGTCCAACGTGCCCAGTTGCTTGCTGAGGGGAACTGCTAGCATGCAGTACAAACT
TATCCTGAACGGTAAAACCCTGAAAGGTGAAACCACCACCGAAGCTGTTGACGCTGCTACCGCGGAAAAA
GTTTTCAAACAGTACGCTAACGACAACGGTGTTGACGGTGAATGGACCTACGACGACGCTACCAAAACCT
ACACCGTAACGGAATGAGTTGGCTGCTGCCACCGCTGAGCAATAACTAGCATAACCCCTTGGGGCCTCTA
AACGGGTCTTGAGGGGTTTTTTGCTGAAAGGAGGAACTATATCCGGATATCCCGCAAGAGGCCCGGCAGT
ACCGGCATAACCAAGCCTATGCCTACAGCATCCAGGGTGACGGTGCCGAGGATGACGATGAGCGCATTGT
TAGATTTCATACACGGTGCCTGACTGCGTTAGCAATTTAACTGTGATAAACTACCGCATTAAAGCTTATC
GATGATAAGCTGTCAAACATGAGAA
